Addgene plasmid #114111: pcDNA3.1-CAG-sbGLuc-hGtARC2-EYFP
Purpose: fusion protein of Gaussia luciferase variant slow burn, Guillardia theta anion channelrhodopsin-2, and enhanced yellow fluorescent protein for bioluminescent optogenetics
Depositing lab: Ute Hochgeschwender. Depositing organization: Central Michigan University. Publication: Defining parameters of specificity for bioluminescent optogenetic activation of neurons using in vitro multi electrode arrays (MEA). Prakash M, Medendorp WE, Hochgeschwender U. J Neurosci Res. 2018 Aug 28. doi: 10.1002/jnr.24313. PubMed 30152529.
Backbone
  Vector backbone: pcDNA3.1
  Backbone size w/o insert (bp): 6235
  Total vector size (bp): 8446
  Vector type: Mammalian Expression
  Selectable markers: Neomycin (select with G418)
Growth in bacteria
  Bacterial resistance: Ampicillin, 100 μg/mL
  Growth temperature: 37°C
  Growth strain: DH5alpha
  Copy number: High Copy
Gene/Insert 1
  Gene/Insert name: Gaussia luciferase, slow burn; Guillardia theta anion channelrhodopsin-2, human codon optimized (alt name: sbGLuc-hGtARC2-EYFP)
  Promoter: CAG
  Cloning method: Unknown
  Sequencing primers: 5′ n/a
Gene/Insert 2
  Gene/Insert name: Guillardia theta anion channelrhodopsin-2, human codon optimized (alt name: hGtARC2)
Gene/Insert 3
  Gene/Insert name: Enhanced Yellow Fluorescent Protein (alt name: EYFP)
Terms and licenses: Academic/Nonprofit Terms; Industry Terms: Not Available to Industry
How to cite: pcDNA3.1-CAG-sbGLuc-hGtARC2-EYFP was a gift from Ute Hochgeschwender (Addgene plasmid # 114111 ; http://n2t.net/addgene:114111 ; RRID:Addgene_114111)
