[The description below was written by a language model from this plasmid's Addgene catalogue record and pLannotate feature annotations shown in this document.]
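Description:
pcDNA3.1-CAG-sbGLuc-hGtARC2-EYFP is a mammalian expression plasmid built on the pcDNA3.1 backbone that encodes a "luminopsin"-type fusion protein for bioluminescent optogenetics. It is maintained in E. coli through a high-copy ColE1/pUC-type origin and an ampicillin resistance gene (β-lactamase under its own promoter). It also carries an f1 origin and residual lac promoter/operator sequences from the backbone. For selection in mammalian cells, an SV40 promoter drives the neomycin phosphotransferase gene with an SV40 polyadenylation signal, allowing G418 selection of stable transfectants.

Expression of the payload is driven by the CAG promoter, annotated here as its three parts: the CMV immediate early enhancer, the chicken β-actin promoter and a chimeric β-actin/β-globin intron, which together give strong, broad expression in mammalian cells. The open reading frame begins with the "slow burn" variant of Gaussia luciferase, followed by human codon-optimized Guillardia theta anion channelrhodopsin-2, and ends with EYFP; transcription terminates at the bGH poly(A) signal. The automated annotation identifies the luciferase and EYFP segments but leaves the stretch between them unlabelled, which is where the channelrhodopsin coding sequence described in the catalogue would lie. The sequenced record is also about 40 nt longer than the catalogue's stated total size.

In this design, light produced by the luciferase on addition of its substrate is intended to activate the tethered light-gated anion channel, an opsin class generally used to inhibit neurons. The channel remains accessible to external illumination, and EYFP reports expression and localization. The associated work examined bioluminescent optogenetic control of neurons on multi-electrode arrays in vitro.
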