Features (pLannotate 1.2.2; 20 found; start..end, strand, type, name):
     98..401     +  enhancer       CMV enhancer: human cytomegalovirus immediate early enhancer
    403..678     +  promoter       chicken β-actin promoter: No description available
    679..1695    +  intron         chimeric intron: chimera between introns from chicken β-actin and rabbit β-globin
   1747..1773    +  misc_feature   MCS (fragment): multiple cloning site
   1816..2370    +  CDS            hGLuc: secreted Gaussia luciferase human codon-optimized
   3298..4014    +  CDS            EYFP: enhanced YFP mammalian codon-optimized
   4081..4305    +  polyA_signal   bGH poly(A) signal: bovine growth hormone polyadenylation signal
   4309..4330    +  promoter       SV40 promoter (fragment): SV40 enhancer and early promoter
   4351..4779    +  rep_origin     f1 ori (sequence partly withheld): f1 bacteriophage origin of replication; arrow indicates direction of (+) strand synthesis
   4793..5122    +  promoter       SV40 promoter: SV40 enhancer and early promoter
   5189..5980    +  CDS            neo: KKA2_KLEPN - Also known as kan, nptII. Experimental evidence at protein level: Swiss-Prot protein existence level 1. Resistance to kanamycin, neomycin, paromomycin, ribostamycin, butirosin and gentamicin B. From Klebsiella pneumoniae.
   6006..6164    +  CDS            ble (fragment): BLE_KLEPN - Experimental evidence at protein level: Swiss-Prot protein existence level 1. Binding protein with a strong affinity to the bleomycin family of antibiotics. Binds to CL990; an antimitotic-antibiotic compound. From Klebsiella pneumoniae.
   6159..6280    +  polyA_signal   SV40 poly(A) signal: SV40 polyadenylation signal
   6353..6369    -  protein_bind   lac operator: The lac repressor binds to the lac operator to inhibit transcription in E. coli. This inhibition can be relieved by adding lactose or isopropyl-β-D-thiogalactopyranoside (IPTG). lac repressor encoded by lacI
   6377..6407    -  promoter       lac promoter: promoter for the E. coli lac operon
   6422..6443    -  protein_bind   CAP binding site: CAP binding activates transcription in the presence of cAMP. E. coli catabolite activator protein
   6456..6548    -  CDS            lacI (fragment): lac repressor; lacI; The lac repressor binds to the lac operator to inhibit transcription in E. coli. This inhibition can be relieved by adding lactose or isopropyl-β-D-thiogalactopyranoside (IPTG).
   6731..7319    -  rep_origin     ori: high-copy-number ColE1/pMB1/pBR322/pUC origin of replication
   7490..8350    -  CDS            AmpR: β-lactamase; bla; confers resistance to ampicillin, carbenicillin, and related antibiotics
   8351..8455    -  promoter       AmpR promoter: bla
>Addgene plasmid #114111 | pcDNA3.1-CAG-sbGLuc-hGtARC2-EYFP | addgene full sequence | sequence record 252509 | Addgene NGS Result
GACGGATCGGGAGATCTGGCGCGCCGGTACCATGCATTAGTTATTAATAGTAATCAATTACGGGGTCATT
AGTTCATAGCCCATATATGGAGTTCCGCGTTACATAACTTACGGTAAATGGCCCGCCTGGCTGACCGCCC
AACGACCCCCGCCCATTGACGTCAATAATGACGTATGTTCCCATAGTAACGCCAATAGGGACTTTCCATT
GACGTCAATGGGTGGAGTATTTACGGTAAACTGCCCACTTGGCAGTACATCAAGTGTATCATATGCCAAG
TACGCCCCCTATTGACGTCAATGACGGTAAATGGCCCGCCTGGCATTATGCCCAGTACATGACCTTATGG
GACTTTCCTACTTGGCAGTACATCTACGTATTAGTCATCGCTATTACCATGGTCGAGGTGAGCCCCACGT
TCTGCTTCACTCTCCCCATCTCCCCCCCCTCCCCACCCCCAATTTTGTATTTATTTATTTTTTAATTATT
TTGTGCAGCGATGGGGGCGGGGGGGGGGGGGGCGCGCGCCAGGCGGGGCGGGGCGGGGCGAGGGGCGGGG
CGGGGCGAGGCGGAGAGGTGCGGCGGCAGCCAATCAGAGCGGCGCGCTCCGAAAGTTTCCTTTTATGGCG
AGGCGGCGGCGGCGGCGGCCCTATAAAAAGCGAAGCGCGCGGCGGGCGGGAGTCGCTGCGCGCTGCCTTC
GCCCCGTGCCCCGCTCCGCCGCCGCCTCGCGCCGCCCGCCCCGGCTCTGACTGACCGCGTTACTCCCACA
GGTGAGCGGGCGGGACGGCCCTTCTCCTCCGGGCTGTAATTAGCGCTTGGTTTAATGACGGCTTGTTTCT
TTTCTGTGGCTGCGTGAAAGCCTTGAGGGGCTCCGGGAGGGCCCTTTGTGCGGGGGGAGCGGCTCGGGGG
GTGCGTGCGTGTGTGTGTGCGTGGGGAGCGCCGCGTGCGGCTCCGCGCTGCCCGGCGGCTGTGAGCGCTG
CGGGCGCGGCGCGGGGCTTTGTGCGCTCCGCAGTGTGCGCGAGGGGAGCGCGGCCGGGGGCGGTGCCCCG
CGGTGCGGGGGGGGCTGCGAGGGGAACAAAGGCTGCGTGCGGGGTGTGTGCGTGGGGGGGTGAGCAGGGG
GTGTGGGCGCGTCGGTCGGGCTGCAACCCCCCCTGCACCCCCCTCCCCGAGTTGCTGAGCACGGCCCGGC
TTCGGGTGCGGGGCTCCGTACGGGGCGTGGCGCGGGGCTCGCCGTGCCGGGCGGGGGGTGGCGGCAGGTG
GGGGTGCCGGGCGGGGCGGGGCCGCCTCGGGCCGGGGAGGGCTCGGGGGAGGGGCGCGGCGGCCCCCGGA
GCGCCGGCGGCTGTCGAGGCGCGGCGAGCCGCAGCCATTGCCTTTTATGGTAATCGTGCGAGAGGGCGCA
GGGACTTCCTTTGTCCCAAATCTGTGCGGAGCCGAAATCTGGGAGGCGCCGCCGCACCCCCTCTAGCGGG
CGCGGGGCGAAGCGGTGCGGCGCCGGCAGGAAGGAAATGGGCGGGGAGGGCCTTCGTGCGTCGCCGCGCC
GCCGTCCCCTTCTCCCTCTCCAGCCTCGGGGCTGTCCGCGGGGGGACGGCTGCCTTCGGGGGGGACGGGG
CAGGGCGGGGTTCGGCTTCTGGCGTGTGACCGGCGGCTCTAGAGCCTCTGCTAACCATGTTCATGCCTTC
TTCTTTTTCCTACAGCTCCTGGGCAACGTGCTGGTTATTGTGCTGTCTCATCATTTTGGCAAAGAAGCTA
GCGCTACCGGACTCAGATCTCGACAAGCTGGGCGCGCCTCTAGAGAGATTGCCAAGCTTGCCACCATGGG
AGTCAAAGTTCTGTTTGCCCTGATCTGCATCGCTGTGGCCGAGGCCAAGCCCACCGAGAACAACGAAGAC
TTCAACATCGTGGCCGTGGCCAGCAACTTCGCGACCACGGATCTCGATGCTGACCGCGGGAAGTTGCCCG
GCAAGAAGCTGCCGCTGGAGGTGCTCAAAGAGCTGGAAGCCAATGCCCGGAAAGCTGGCTGCACCAGGGG
CTGTCTGATCTGCCTGTCCCACATCAAGTGCACGCCCAAGATGAAGAAGTTCATCCCAGGACGCTGCCAC
ACCTACGAAGGCGACAAAGAGTCCGCACAGGGCGGCATAGGCGAGGCGATCGTCGACATTCCTGAGATTC
CTGGGTTCAAGGACTTGGAGCCCCTGGAGCAGTTCATCGCACAGGTCGATCTGTGTGTGGACTGCACAAC
TGGCTGCCTCAAAGGGCTTGCCAACGTGCAGTGTTCTGACCTGCTCAAGAAGTGGCTGCCGCAACGCTGT
GCGACCTTTGCCAGCAAGATCCAGGGCCAGGTGGACAAGATCAAGGGGGCCGGTGGTGACGGCGACCCAC
TAGTCCAGTGTGGTGGAATTGCCGGATCCGCCACCATGGCCTCCCAGGTCGTGTACGGCGAGTGGGCCAG
CACCCACACAGAGTGCTACAACATGAGCAGGATCGACAGCACCTTCGTGAGCCTGCTGCAGCTGGTGTGG
GCCGTGGTGAGCGGATGCCAGACCATCTTCATGATCAGCAGGGCCCCCAAGGTGCCCTGGGAGAGCGTGT
ACCTGCCCTTCGTGGAGTCCATCACATACGCCCTGGCCAGCACCGGCAATGGCACACTGCAGATGAGGGA
CGGCAGGTTCTTTCCCTGGTCCAGGATGGCCAGCTGGCTGTGCACATGCCCCATTATGCTGGGCCAGATC
TCCAACATGGCTCTGGTGAAGTACAAGAGCATCCCTCTGAACCCCATCGCCCAGGCCGCCAGCATTATCA
GGGTGGTGATGGGCATTACCGCTACCATCTCCCCCGCCGAGTACATGAAGTGGCTGTTCTTCTTCTTCGG
CGCTACCTGCCTGGTCTTCGAATACAGCGTGGTGTTCACCATCTTCCAGGTGGGACTGTACGGCTTCGAG
TCCGTGGGCACCCCTCTGGCCCAGAAGGTGGTGGTGAGGATCAAGATGCTGAGGCTGATCTTCTTCATCG
CCTGGACCATGTTCCCCATCGTGTGGCTGATTTCCCCCACCGGCGTGTGCGTGATCCACGAGAACGTGAG
CGCCATCCTGTATCTGCTCGCCGACGGCCTGTGCAAGAACACCTACGGCGTGATCCTGTGGTCCACCGCC
TGGGGAGTGCTCGAGGGAAAGTGGGACCCGGCTTGCCTCCCTGGCCAGGAGAAGCCTGAGGCCGACGACC
CCTTCGGACTGAACCACGAGAAGAATGCCCCCCCCAACGACGAGGTCAACATCAGAATGTTCGGCAGGGC
GGCCGCCGTGAGCAAGGGCGAGGAGCTGTTCACCGGGGTGGTGCCCATCCTGGTCGAGCTGGACGGCGAC
GTAAACGGCCACAAGTTCAGCGTGTCCGGCGAGGGCGAGGGCGATGCCACCTACGGCAAGCTGACCCTGA
AGTTCATCTGCACCACCGGCAAGCTGCCCGTGCCCTGGCCCACCCTCGTGACCACCTTCGGCTACGGCCT
GCAGTGCTTCGCCCGCTACCCCGACCACATGAAGCAGCACGACTTCTTCAAGTCCGCCATGCCCGAAGGC
TACGTCCAGGAGCGCACCATCTTCTTCAAGGACGACGGCAACTACAAGACCCGCGCCGAGGTGAAGTTCG
AGGGCGACACCCTGGTGAACCGCATCGAGCTGAAGGGCATCGACTTCAAGGAGGACGGCAACATCCTGGG
GCACAAGCTGGAGTACAACTACAACAGCCACAACGTCTATATCATGGCCGACAAGCAGAAGAACGGCATC
AAGGTGAACTTCAAGATCCGCCACAACATCGAGGACGGCAGCGTGCAGCTCGCCGACCACTACCAGCAGA
ACACCCCCATCGGCGACGGCCCCGTGCTGCTGCCCGACAACCACTACCTGAGCTACCAGTCCGCCCTGAG
CAAAGACCCCAACGAGAAGCGCGATCACATGGTCCTGCTGGAGTTCGTGACCGCCGCCGGGATCACTCTC
GGCATGGACGAGCTGTACAAGTAAGAATTCCCACGCGTACCGGTCATCATCACCATCACCATTGAGTTTA
AACCCGCTGATCAGCCTCGACTGTGCCTTCTAGTTGCCAGCCATCTGTTGTTTGCCCCTCCCCCGTGCCT
TCCTTGACCCTGGAAGGTGCCACTCCCACTGTCCTTTCCTAATAAAATGAGGAAATTGCATCGCATTGTC
TGAGTAGGTGTCATTCTATTCTGGGGGGTGGGGTGGGGCAGGACAGCAAGGGGGAGGATTGGGAAGACAA
TAGCAGGCATGCTGGGGATGCGGTGGGCTCTATGGCTTCTGAGGCGGAAAGAACCAGCTGGGGCTCTAGG
GGGTATCCCC
[124 nt withheld, positions 4351-4474]
C
[91 nt withheld, positions 4476-4566]
A
[49 nt withheld, positions 4568-4616]
CCTTTGACGTTGGAGTCCACGTTCTTT
[37 nt withheld, positions 4644-4680]
ACCCTATCTCGGTCTATTCTTTTGATTTATAAGGGATTTTGCCGATTTCGGCCTATTGGTTAAAAAATGA
GCTGATTTAACAAAAATTTAACGCGAATTAATTCTGTGGAATGTGTGTCAGTTAGGGTGTGGAAAGTCCC
CAGGCTCCCCAGCAGGCAGAAGTATGCAAAGCATGCATCTCAATTAGTCAGCAACCAGGTGTGGAAAGTC
CCCAGGCTCCCCAGCAGGCAGAAGTATGCAAAGCATGCATCTCAATTAGTCAGCAACCATAGTCCCGCCC
CTAACTCCGCCCATCCCGCCCCTAACTCCGCCCAGTTCCGCCCATTCTCCGCCCCATGGCTGACTAATTT
TTTTTATTTATGCAGAGGCCGAGGCCGCCTCTGCCTCTGAGCTATTCCAGAAGTAGTGAGGAGGCTTTTT
TGGAGGCCTAGGCTTTTGCAAAAAGCTCCCGGGAGCTTGTATATCCATTTTCGGATCTGATCAAGAGACA
GGATGAGGATCGTTTCGCATGATTGAACAAGATGGATTGCACGCAGGTTCTCCGGCCGCTTGGGTGGAGA
GGCTATTCGGCTATGACTGGGCACAACAGACAATCGGCTGCTCTGATGCCGCCGTGTTCCGGCTGTCAGC
GCAGGGGCGCCCGGTTCTTTTTGTCAAGACCGACCTGTCCGGTGCCCTGAATGAACTGCAGGACGAGGCA
GCGCGGCTATCGTGGCTGGCCACGACGGGCGTTCCTTGCGCAGCTGTGCTCGACGTTGTCACTGAAGCGG
GAAGGGACTGGCTGCTATTGGGCGAAGTGCCGGGGCAGGATCTCCTGTCATCTCACCTTGCTCCTGCCGA
GAAAGTATCCATCATGGCTGATGCAATGCGGCGGCTGCATACGCTTGATCCGGCTACCTGCCCATTCGAC
CACCAAGCGAAACATCGCATCGAGCGAGCACGTACTCGGATGGAAGCCGGTCTTGTCGATCAGGATGATC
TGGACGAAGAGCATCAGGGGCTCGCGCCAGCCGAACTGTTCGCCAGGCTCAAGGCGCGCATGCCCGACGG
CGAGGATCTCGTCGTGACCCATGGCGATGCCTGCTTGCCGAATATCATGGTGGAAAATGGCCGCTTTTCT
GGATTCATCGACTGTGGCCGGCTGGGTGTGGCGGACCGCTATCAGGACATAGCGTTGGCTACCCGTGATA
TTGCTGAAGAGCTTGGCGGCGAATGGGCTGACCGCTTCCTCGTGCTTTACGGTATCGCCGCTCCCGATTC
GCAGCGCATCGCCTTCTATCGCCTTCTTGACGAGTTCTTCTGAGCGGGACTCTGGGGTTCGCGAAATGAC
CGACCAAGCGACGCCCAACCTGCCATCACGAGATTTCGATTCCACCGCCGCCTTCTATGAAAGGTTGGGC
TTCGGAATCGTTTTCCGGGACGCCGGCTGGATGATCCTCCAGCGCGGGGATCTCATGCTGGAGTTCTTCG
CCCACCCCAACTTGTTTATTGCAGCTTATAATGGTTACAAATAAAGCAATAGCATCACAAATTTCACAAA
TAAAGCATTTTTTTCACTGCATTCTAGTTGTGGTTTGTCCAAACTCATCAATGTATCTTATCATGTCTGT
ATACCGTCGACCTCTAGCTAGAGCTTGGCGTAATCATGGTCATAGCTGTTTCCTGTGTGAAATTGTTATC
CGCTCACAATTCCACACAACATACGAGCCGGAAGCATAAAGTGTAAAGCCTGGGGTGCCTAATGAGTGAG
CTAACTCACATTAATTGCGTTGCGCTCACTGCCCGCTTTCCAGTCGGGAAACCTGTCGTGCCAGCTGCAT
TAATGAATCGGCCAACGCGCGGGGAGAGGCGGTTTGCGTATTGGGCGCTCTTCCGCTTCCTCGCTCACTG
ACTCGCTGCGCTCGGTCGTTCGGCTGCGGCGAGCGGTATCAGCTCACTCAAAGGCGGTAATACGGTTATC
CACAGAATCAGGGGATAACGCAGGAAAGAACATGTGAGCAAAAGGCCAGCAAAAGGCCAGGAACCGTAAA
AAGGCCGCGTTGCTGGCGTTTTTCCATAGGCTCCGCCCCCCTGACGAGCATCACAAAAATCGACGCTCAA
GTCAGAGGTGGCGAAACCCGACAGGACTATAAAGATACCAGGCGTTTCCCCCTGGAAGCTCCCTCGTGCG
CTCTCCTGTTCCGACCCTGCCGCTTACCGGATACCTGTCCGCCTTTCTCCCTTCGGGAAGCGTGGCGCTT
TCTCATAGCTCACGCTGTAGGTATCTCAGTTCGGTGTAGGTCGTTCGCTCCAAGCTGGGCTGTGTGCACG
AACCCCCCGTTCAGCCCGACCGCTGCGCCTTATCCGGTAACTATCGTCTTGAGTCCAACCCGGTAAGACA
CGACTTATCGCCACTGGCAGCAGCCACTGGTAACAGGATTAGCAGAGCGAGGTATGTAGGCGGTGCTACA
GAGTTCTTGAAGTGGTGGCCTAACTACGGCTACACTAGAAGAACAGTATTTGGTATCTGCGCTCTGCTGA
AGCCAGTTACCTTCGGAAAAAGAGTTGGTAGCTCTTGATCCGGCAAACAAACCACCGCTGGTAGCGGTGG
TTTTTTTGTTTGCAAGCAGCAGATTACGCGCAGAAAAAAAGGATCTCAAGAAGATCCTTTGATCTTTTCT
ACGGGGTCTGACGCTCAGTGGAACGAAAACTCACGTTAAGGGATTTTGGTCATGAGATTATCAAAAAGGA
TCTTCACCTAGATCCTTTTAAATTAAAAATGAAGTTTTAAATCAATCTAAAGTATATATGAGTAAACTTG
GTCTGACAGTTACCAATGCTTAATCAGTGAGGCACCTATCTCAGCGATCTGTCTATTTCGTTCATCCATA
GTTGCCTGACTCCCCGTCGTGTAGATAACTACGATACGGGAGGGCTTACCATCTGGCCCCAGTGCTGCAA
TGATACCGCGAGACCCACGCTCACCGGCTCCAGATTTATCAGCAATAAACCAGCCAGCCGGAAGGGCCGA
GCGCAGAAGTGGTCCTGCAACTTTATCCGCCTCCATCCAGTCTATTAATTGTTGCCGGGAAGCTAGAGTA
AGTAGTTCGCCAGTTAATAGTTTGCGCAACGTTGTTGCCATTGCTACAGGCATCGTGGTGTCACGCTCGT
CGTTTGGTATGGCTTCATTCAGCTCCGGTTCCCAACGATCAAGGCGAGTTACATGATCCCCCATGTTGTG
CAAAAAAGCGGTTAGCTCCTTCGGTCCTCCGATCGTTGTCAGAAGTAAGTTGGCCGCAGTGTTATCACTC
ATGGTTATGGCAGCACTGCATAATTCTCTTACTGTCATGCCATCCGTAAGATGCTTTTCTGTGACTGGTG
AGTACTCAACCAAGTCATTCTGAGAATAGTGTATGCGGCGACCGAGTTGCTCTTGCCCGGCGTCAATACG
GGATAATACCGCGCCACATAGCAGAACTTTAAAAGTGCTCATCATTGGAAAACGTTCTTCGGGGCGAAAA
CTCTCAAGGATCTTACCGCTGTTGAGATCCAGTTCGATGTAACCCACTCGTGCACCCAACTGATCTTCAG
CATCTTTTACTTTCACCAGCGTTTCTGGGTGAGCAAAAACAGGAAGGCAAAATGCCGCAAAAAAGGGAAT
AAGGGCGACACGGAAATGTTGAATACTCATACTCTTCCTTTTTCAATATTATTGAAGCATTTATCAGGGT
TATTGTCTCATGAGCGGATACATATTTGAATGTATTTAGAAAAATAAACAAATAGGGGTTCCGCGCACAT
TTCCCCGAAAAGTGCCACCTGACGTC
